>Addgene plasmid #159456 | PL652 | addgene full sequence | sequence record 319266 | Addgene NGS Result
GGGTAGGGGAGGCGCTTTTCCCAAGGCAGTCTGGAGCATGCGCTTTAGCAGCCCCGCTGGGCACTTGGCG
CTACACAAGTGGCCTCTGGCCTCGCACACATTCCACATCCACCGGTAGGCGCCAACCGACTCCGTTCTTT
GGTGGCCCCTTCGCGCCACCTTCTACTCCTCCCCTAGTCAGGAAGTTCCCCCCCGCCCCGCAGCTCGCGT
CGTGCAGGACGTGACAAATGGAAGTAGCACGTCTCACTAGTCTCGTGCAGATGGACAGCACCGCTGAGCA
ATGGAAGCGGGTAGGCCTTTGGGGCAGCGGCCAATAGCAGCTTTGCTCCTTCGCTTTCTGGGCTCAGAGG
CTGGGAAGGGGTGGGTCCGGGGGCGGGCTCAGGGGCGGGCTCAGGGGCGGGGCGGGCGCCCGAAGGTCCT
CCGGAGGCCCGGCATTCTGCACGCTTCAAAAGCGCACGTCTGCCGCGCTGTTCTCCTCTTCCTCATCTCC
GGGCCTTTCGACCTGCATCCATCTAGATCTCGAGCAGCTGAAGCTTACCATGACCGAGTACAAGCCCACG
GTGCGCCTCGCCACCCGCGACGACGTCCCCAGGGCCGTACGCACCCTCGCCGCCGCGTTCGCCGACTACC
CCGCCACGCGCCACACCGTCGATCCGGACCGCCACATCGAGCGGGTCACCGAGCTGCAAGAACTCTTCCT
CACGCGCGTCGGGCTCGACATCGGCAAGGTGTGGGTCGCGGACGACGGCGCCGCGGTGGCGGTCTGGACC
ACGCCGGAGAGCGTCGAAGCGGGGGCGGTGTTCGCCGAGATCGGCCCGCGCATGGCCGAGTTGAGCGGTT
CCCGGCTGGCCGCGCAGCAACAGATGGAAGGCCTCCTGGCGCCGCACCGGCCCAAGGAGCCCGCGTGGTT
CCTGGCCACCGTCGGCGTCTCGCCCGACCACCAGGGCAAGGGTCTGGGCAGCGCCGTCGTGCTCCCCGGA
GTGGAGGCGGCCGAGCGCGCCGGGGTGCCCGCCTTCCTGGAGACCTCCGCGCCCCACAACCTCCCCTTCT
ACGAGCGGCTCGGCTTCACCGTCACCGCCGACGTCGAGGTGCCCGAAGGACCGCGCACCTGGTGCATGAC
CCGCAAGCCCGGTGCCTGACGCCCGCCCCACGACCCGCAGCGCCCGACCGAAAGGAGCGCACGACCCCAT
GCATCGATGATATCAGATCCCCGGGATGCAGAAATTGATGATCTATTAAACAATAAAGATGTCCACTAAA
ATGGAAGTTTTTCCTGTCATACTTTGTTAAGAAGGGTGAGAACAGAGTACCTACATTTTGAATGGAAGGA
TTGGAGCTACGGGGGTGGGGGTGGGGTGGGATTAGATAAATGCCTGCTCTTTACTGAAGGCTCTTTACTA
TTGCTTTATGATAATGTTTCATAGTTGGATATCATAATTTAAACAAGCAAAACCAAATTAAGGGCCAGCT
CATTCCTCCCACTCATGATCTATAGATCTATAGATCTCTCGTGGGATCATTGTTTTTCTCTTGATTCCCA
CTTTGTGGTTCTAAGTACTGTGGTTTCCAAATGTGTCAGTTTCATAGCCTGAAGAACGAGATCAGCAGCC
TCTGTTCCACATACACTTCATTCTCAGTATTGTTTTGCCAAGTTCTAATTCCATCAGAAGCTGGTCGAGA
TCCGGAACCCTTAATGAAGTTCCTATTCTCTAGAAAGTATAGGAACTTCGGATCCACTAGTTCTAGAGCG
GCCGCCACCGCGGTGGAGCTCCAATTCGCCCTATAGTGAGTCGTATTACAATTCACTGGCCGTCGTTTTA
CAACGTCGTGACTGGGAAAACCCTGGCGTTACCCAACTTAATCGCCTTGCAGCACATCCCCCTTTCGCCA
GCTGGCGTAATAGCGAAGAGGCCCGCACCGATCGCCCTTCCCAACAGTTGCGCAGCCTGAATGGCGAATG
GAAATTGTAAGCGTTAATATTTTGTTAAAATTCGCGTTAAATTTTTGTTAAATCAGCTCATTTTTTAACC
AATAGGCCGAAATCGGCAAAATCCCTTATAAATCAAAAGAATAGACCGAGATAGGGT
[37 nt withheld, positions 2088-2124]
AAAGAACGTGGACTCCAACGTCAAAGG
[49 nt withheld, positions 2152-2200]
T
[91 nt withheld, positions 2202-2292]
G
[124 nt withheld, positions 2294-2417]
CAGGTGGCACTTTTCGGGGAAATGTGCGCGGAACCCCTATTTGTTTATTTTTCTAAATACATTCAAATAT
GTATCCGCTCATGAGACAATAACCCTGATAAATGCTTCAATAATATTGAAAAAGGAAGAGTATGAGTATT
CAACATTTCCGTGTCGCCCTTATTCCCTTTTTTGCGGCATTTTGCCTTCCTGTTTTTGCTCACCCAGAAA
CGCTGGTGAAAGTAAAAGATGCTGAAGATCAGTTGGGTGCACGAGTGGGTTACATCGAACTGGATCTCAA
CAGCGGTAAGATCCTTGAGAGTTTTCGCCCCGAAGAACGTTTTCCAATGATGAGCACTTTTAAAGTTCTG
CTATGTGGCGCGGTATTATCCCGTATTGACGCCGGGCAAGAGCAACTCGGTCGCCGCATACACTATTCTC
AGAATGACTTGGTTGAGTACTCACCAGTCACAGAAAAGCATCTTACGGATGGCATGACAGTAAGAGAATT
ATGCAGTGCTGCCATAACCATGAGTGATAACACTGCGGCCAACTTACTTCTGACAACGATCGGAGGACCG
AAGGAGCTAACCGCTTTTTTGCACAACATGGGGGATCATGTAACTCGCCTTGATCGTTGGGAACCGGAGC
TGAATGAAGCCATACCAAACGACGAGCGTGACACCACGATGCCTGTAGCAATGGCAACAACGTTGCGCAA
ACTATTAACTGGCGAACTACTTACTCTAGCTTCCCGGCAACAATTAATAGACTGGATGGAGGCGGATAAA
GTTGCAGGACCACTTCTGCGCTCGGCCCTTCCGGCTGGCTGGTTTATTGCTGATAAATCTGGAGCCGGTG
AGCGTGGGTCTCGCGGTATCATTGCAGCACTGGGGCCAGATGGTAAGCCCTCCCGTATCGTAGTTATCTA
CACGACGGGGAGTCAGGCAACTATGGATGAACGAAATAGACAGATCGCTGAGATAGGTGCCTCACTGATT
AAGCATTGGTAACTGTCAGACCAAGTTTACTCATATATACTTTAGATTGATTTAAAACTTCATTTTTAAT
TTAAAAGGATCTAGGTGAAGATCCTTTTTGATAATCTCATGACCAAAATCCCTTAACGTGAGTTTTCGTT
CCACTGAGCGTCAGACCCCGTAGAAAAGATCAAAGGATCTTCTTGAGATCCTTTTTTTCTGCGCGTAATC
TGCTGCTTGCAAACAAAAAAACCACCGCTACCAGCGGTGGTTTGTTTGCCGGATCAAGAGCTACCAACTC
TTTTTCCGAAGGTAACTGGCTTCAGCAGAGCGCAGATACCAAATACTGTTCTTCTAGTGTAGCCGTAGTT
AGGCCACCACTTCAAGAACTCTGTAGCACCGCCTACATACCTCGCTCTGCTAATCCTGTTACCAGTGGCT
GCTGCCAGTGGCGATAAGTCGTGTCTTACCGGGTTGGACTCAAGACGATAGTTACCGGATAAGGCGCAGC
GGTCGGGCTGAACGGGGGGTTCGTGCACACAGCCCAGCTTGGAGCGAACGACCTACACCGAACTGAGATA
CCTACAGCGTGAGCTATGAGAAAGCGCCACGCTTCCCGAAGGGAGAAAGGCGGACAGGTATCCGGTAAGC
GGCAGGGTCGGAACAGGAGAGCGCACGAGGGAGCTTCCAGGGGGAAACGCCTGGTATCTTTATAGTCCTG
TCGGGTTTCGCCACCTCTGACTTGAGCGTCGATTTTTGTGATGCTCGTCAGGGGGGCGGAGCCTATGGAA
AAACGCCAGCAACGCGGCCTTTTTACGGTTCCTGGCCTTTTGCTGGCCTTTTGCTCACATGTTCTTTCCT
GCGTTATCCCCTGATTCTGTGGATAACCGTATTACCGCCTTTGAGTGAGCTGATACCGCTCGCCGCAGCC
GAACGACCGAGCGCAGCGAGTCAGTGAGCGAGGAAGCGGAAGAGCGCCCAATACGCAAACCGCCTCTCCC
CGCGCGTTGGCCGATTCATTAATGCAGCTGGCACGACAGGTTTCCCGACTGGAAAGCGGGCAGTGAGCGC
AACGCAATTAATGTGAGTTAGCTCACTCATTAGGCACCCCAGGCTTTACACTTTATGCTTCCGGCTCGTA
TGTTGTGTGGAATTGTGAGCGGATAACAATTTCACACAGGAAACAGCTATGACCATGATTACGCCAAGCT
CGAAATTAACCCTCACTAAAGGGAACAAAAGCTGGTACCGGGCCCCCCCTCGAGGTCGACGAATTCGAAG
TTCCTATTCTCTAGAAAGTATAGGAACTTCTAGGTCTGAAGAGGAGTTTACGTCCAGCCAAGCTTAGGAT
CTCGACCTCGAAATTCTACC
Features (pLannotate 1.2.2; 18 found; start..end, strand, type, name):
      1..500     +  promoter       PGK promoter: mouse phosphoglycerate kinase 1 promoter
    540..1139    +  CDS            PuroR (fragment): puromycin N-acetyltransferase; pac from Streptomyces; confers resistance to puromycin
   1217..1669    +  polyA_signal   PGK poly(A) signal: mouse phosphoglycerate kinase 1 polyadenylation signal
   1696..1729    +  protein_bind   FRT (minimal): supports FLP-mediated excision but not integration (Turan and Bode, 2011) FLP recombinase from the Saccharomyces cerevisiae 2μ plasmid
   1730..1771    -  misc_feature   MCS (fragment): pBluescript multiple cloning site
   1780..1798    -  promoter       T7 promoter: promoter for bacteriophage T7 RNA polymerase
   1801..1958    +  CDS            lacZα (fragment): LacZα fragment of β-galactosidase; lacZ fragment
   1989..2417    -  rep_origin     f1 ori (sequence partly withheld): f1 bacteriophage origin of replication; arrow indicates direction of (+) strand synthesis
   2444..2548    +  promoter       AmpR promoter: bla
   2549..3409    +  CDS            AmpR: β-lactamase; bla; confers resistance to ampicillin, carbenicillin, and related antibiotics
   3580..4168    +  rep_origin     ori: high-copy-number ColE1/pMB1/pBR322/pUC origin of replication
   4351..4443    +  CDS            lacI (fragment): lac repressor; lacI; The lac repressor binds to the lac operator to inhibit transcription in E. coli. This inhibition can be relieved by adding lactose or isopropyl-β-D-thiogalactopyranoside (IPTG).
   4456..4477    +  protein_bind   CAP binding site: CAP binding activates transcription in the presence of cAMP. E. coli catabolite activator protein
   4492..4522    +  promoter       lac promoter: promoter for the E. coli lac operon
   4530..4546    +  protein_bind   lac operator: The lac repressor binds to the lac operator to inhibit transcription in E. coli. This inhibition can be relieved by adding lactose or isopropyl-β-D-thiogalactopyranoside (IPTG). lac repressor encoded by lacI
   4591..4609    +  promoter       T3 promoter: promoter for bacteriophage T3 RNA polymerase
   4621..4648    -  misc_feature   MCS (fragment): pBluescript multiple cloning site
   4654..4687    +  protein_bind   FRT (minimal): supports FLP-mediated excision but not integration (Turan and Bode, 2011) FLP recombinase from the Saccharomyces cerevisiae 2μ plasmid
