[The description below was written by a language model from this plasmid's Addgene catalogue record and pLannotate feature annotations shown in this document.]
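Description:
PL652 is an empty donor backbone derived from PL552, built on a pBluescript-type cloning vector and intended for making gene-targeting (knock-in) donors for mammalian cells. It carries no insert. In bacteria it is maintained at high copy from a ColE1/pUC-type origin and selected with ampicillin through the bla gene and its promoter. An f1 phage origin and remnants of the lacZα/lac promoter-operator region, along with a lacI fragment, are left over from the parental cloning vector.

The functional payload is a puromycin selection cassette: the mouse PGK promoter drives puromycin N-acetyltransferase (annotated as a fragment, although it spans most of the expected coding length), followed by the PGK polyadenylation signal. Two minimal FRT sites in the same orientation bracket this cassette, one just upstream of the PGK promoter across the plasmid's numbering origin and one just after the poly(A) signal. After drug selection of targeted cells, FLP recombinase can therefore excise the marker and leave a single FRT behind; the minimal FRT form supports excision but not integration. Fragments of the pBluescript multiple cloning site lie immediately outside each FRT, flanked by T3 and T7 promoters. These are the likely positions for inserting homology arms and a payload on either side of the selectable cassette, though the record does not specify the cloning sites.

The catalogue lists the vector type as Cre/Lox, but the feature table shows only FRT sites and no lox sites. The sequenced record (4,747 nt) is also slightly shorter than the listed backbone size. The associated publication concerns human stem cell-derived neurons, which fits use in genome editing of human pluripotent stem cells.
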