Addgene plasmid #159456: PL652
Purpose: (Empty Backbone) Donor empty vector with puromycin resistance gene expression cassette flanked by FRT
Depositing lab: Yuejun Chen. Depositing organization: Center for Excellence in Brain Science and Intelligence Technology, Chinese Academy of Sciences. Publication: Human Stem Cell-Derived Neurons Repair Circuits and Restore Neural Function. Xiong M, Tao Y, Gao Q, Feng B, Yan W, Zhou Y, Kotsonis TA, Yuan T, You Z, Wu Z, Xi J, Haberman A, Graham J, Block J, Zhou W, Chen Y, Zhang SC. Cell Stem Cell. 2020 Sep 16. pii: S1934-5909(20)30410-0. doi: 10.1016/j.stem.2020.08.014. PubMed 32966778.
Backbone
  Vector backbone: PL552
  Backbone manufacturer: Su-Chun Zhang Lab
  Backbone size (bp): 4792
  Vector type: Mammalian Expression, Cre/Lox
  Selectable markers: Puromycin
Growth in bacteria
  Bacterial resistance: Ampicillin, 100 μg/mL
  Growth temperature: 37°C
  Growth strain: NEB Stable
  Copy number: High Copy
Gene/Insert
  Gene/Insert name: None
Terms and licenses: Academic/Nonprofit Terms; Industry Terms: Not Available to Industry
How to cite: PL652 was a gift from Yuejun Chen (Addgene plasmid # 159456 ; http://n2t.net/addgene:159456 ; RRID:Addgene_159456)
